Addgene plasmid #140538: pMK262 (RAD21-mAC Neo)
Purpose: RAD21 tagging with mAID-Clover
Depositing lab: Masato Kanemaki. Publication: The auxin-inducible degron 2 technology provides sharp degradation control in yeast, mammalian cells, and mice. Yesbolatova A, Saito Y, Kitamoto N, Makino-Itou H, Ajima R, Nakano R, Nakaoka H, Fukui K, Gamo K, Tominari Y, Takeuchi H, Saga Y, Hayashi KI, Kanemaki MT. Nat Commun. 2020 Nov 11;11(1):5701. doi: 10.1038/s41467-020-19532-z. PubMed 33177522.
Backbone
  Vector backbone: pCR-Blunt II-TOPO
  Vector type: Mammalian Expression, CRISPR
  Selectable markers: Neomycin (select with G418)
Growth in bacteria
  Bacterial resistance: Kanamycin, 50 μg/mL
  Growth temperature: 37°C
  Growth strain: DH5alpha
  Copy number: High Copy
Gene/Insert
  Gene/Insert name: RAD21 (alt name: MGS; HR21; MCD1; NXP1; SCC1; CDLS4; hHR21; HRAD21)
  Species: H. sapiens (human)
  Entrez Gene: RAD21 (a.k.a. CDLS4, HR21, HRAD21, MCD1, MGS, NXP1, SCC1, hHR21)
Terms and licenses: Academic/Nonprofit Terms; Industry Terms: Not Available to Industry
How to cite: pMK262 (RAD21-mAC Neo) was a gift from Masato Kanemaki (Addgene plasmid # 140538 ; http://n2t.net/addgene:140538 ; RRID:Addgene_140538)
