[The description below was written by a language model from this plasmid's Addgene catalogue record and pLannotate feature annotations shown in this document.]
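Description:
pMK262 (RAD21-mAC Neo) is a homology-directed repair donor plasmid built in the pCR-Blunt II-TOPO cloning backbone. It is used with CRISPR-mediated cutting to tag the human cohesin subunit gene RAD21 with a mini-AID–Clover ("mAC") cassette. In E. coli it replicates from a high-copy ColE1/pUC-type origin and is selected with kanamycin through the backbone Tn5 NeoR/KanR gene. The backbone also carries a BleoR (Sh ble) marker and the usual TOPO-vector remnants: lac promoter/operator, lacZα and ccdB fragments, and SP6 and T7 promoters flanking the cloning site.

The insert begins with a short fragment of the RAD21 coding sequence, which presumably serves as the upstream homology arm. It is followed on the same strand by the mini-AID degron from Arabidopsis IAA17 and then by mClover3, an arrangement consistent with a C-terminal fusion, and this unit ends in an SV40 poly(A) signal. Downstream lies a selection cassette in which the SV40 enhancer/early promoter drives a second NeoR/KanR gene, terminated by an HSV TK poly(A) fragment. This cassette allows G418 selection of mammalian cells that have integrated the donor, and an f1 ori and an AmpR promoter carried over from the cassette's source vector sit just upstream of it. The stretch between the T3 and T7 promoters is unannotated. It may hold the downstream homology arm, but the feature table does not identify it, and no guide RNA or Cas9 is annotated on this plasmid.

Once integrated, the tagged RAD21 can be visualised by green fluorescence. In cells expressing a TIR1 auxin receptor, it can also be rapidly depleted by adding the appropriate auxin ligand. The associated publication uses this approach in the auxin-inducible degron 2 system.
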