Features (pLannotate 1.2.2; 26 found; start..end, strand, type, name):
      2..94      +  CDS            lacI (fragment): lac repressor; lacI; The lac repressor binds to the lac operator to inhibit transcription in E. coli. This inhibition can be relieved by adding lactose or isopropyl-β-D-thiogalactopyranoside (IPTG).
    107..128     +  protein_bind   CAP binding site: CAP binding activates transcription in the presence of cAMP. E. coli catabolite activator protein
    143..173     +  promoter       lac promoter: promoter for the E. coli lac operon
    181..197     +  protein_bind   lac operator: The lac repressor binds to the lac operator to inhibit transcription in E. coli. This inhibition can be relieved by adding lactose or isopropyl-β-D-thiogalactopyranoside (IPTG). lac repressor encoded by lacI
    239..257     +  promoter       SP6 promoter: promoter for bacteriophage SP6 RNA polymerase
    322..516     +  CDS            RAD21 (fragment): RAD21_HUMAN - Also known as HR21 From Homo sapiens (Human).
    535..738     +  CDS            mini-AID: minimal degron from the auxin-responsive IAA17 protein of Arabidopsis thaliana (Kubota et al., 2013) acts as an auxin-inducible degron (AID) in the presence of TIR1
    745..1464    +  CDS            mClover3: bright green-yellow fluorescent protein derived from mClover2, with improved photostability (Bajar et al., 2003) mammalian codon-optimized
   1475..1559    +  CDS            large T antigen (fragment): large T antigen from SV40 (simian virus 40)
   1582..1703    +  polyA_signal   SV40 poly(A) signal: SV40 polyadenylation signal
   1737..2165    -  rep_origin     f1 ori (sequence partly withheld): f1 bacteriophage origin of replication; arrow indicates direction of (+) strand synthesis
   2192..2296    +  promoter       AmpR promoter: bla
   2298..2655    +  promoter       SV40 promoter: SV40 enhancer and early promoter
   2690..3484    +  CDS            NeoR/KanR: aminoglycoside phosphotransferase from Tn5; aph(3')-II (or nptII); confers resistance to neomycin, kanamycin, and G418 (Geneticin®)
   3505..3657    +  CDS            ble (fragment): BLE_KLEPN - Experimental evidence at protein level: Swiss-Prot protein existence level 1. Binding protein with a strong affinity to the bleomycin family of antibiotics. Binds to CL990; an antimitotic-antibiotic compound. From Klebsiella pneumoniae.
   3716..3758    +  polyA_signal   HSV TK poly(A) signal (fragment): herpes simplex virus thymidine kinase polyadenylation signal (Cole and Stacy, 1985)
   3783..3801    -  promoter       T3 promoter: promoter for bacteriophage T3 RNA polymerase
   4053..4071    -  promoter       T7 promoter: promoter for bacteriophage T7 RNA polymerase
   4074..4221    +  CDS            lacZα (fragment): LacZα fragment of β-galactosidase; lacZ fragment
   4231..4534    +  CDS            ccdB (fragment): CcdB, a bacterial toxin that poisons DNA gyrase; ccdB; Plasmids containing the ccdB gene cannot be propagated in standard E. coli strains.
   4582..4851    +  CDS            tnpA (fragment): TN5P_ECOLX - Also known as tnp. Experimental evidence at protein level: Swiss-Prot protein existence level 1. Mediates transposition of transposon Tn5 by a 'cut and paste' mechanism. First, the monomeric transposase binds the 19 bp inverted DNA repeats flanking the transposon. Then, dimerization of the DNA- bound transposase creates a synaptic DNA complex. After nicking of the first DNA strand, excision of the transposon proceeds through a series of intermediates. The transposase then mediates the insertion of the transposon at a new site by strand transfer. The activity of the wild- type tran
   4883..5677    +  CDS            NeoR/KanR: aminoglycoside phosphotransferase from Tn5; aph(3')-II (or nptII); confers resistance to neomycin, kanamycin, and G418 (Geneticin®)
   5698..5748    -  misc_feature   bom (fragment): basis of mobility region from pBR322
   5775..5863    +  promoter       AmpR promoter (fragment): bla
   5883..6257    +  CDS            BleoR: antibiotic-binding protein; Sh ble from Streptoalloteichus hindustanus; confers resistance to bleomycin, phleomycin, and Zeocin™
   6395..6983    +  rep_origin     ori: high-copy-number ColE1/pMB1/pBR322/pUC origin of replication
>Addgene plasmid #140538 | pMK262 (RAD21-mAC Neo) | addgene full sequence | sequence record 296436 | Addgene NGS Result
AGCGCCCAATACGCAAACCGCCTCTCCCCGCGCGTTGGCCGATTCATTAATGCAGCTGGCACGACAGGTT
TCCCGACTGGAAAGCGGGCAGTGAGCGCAACGCAATTAATGTGAGTTAGCTCACTCATTAGGCACCCCAG
GCTTTACACTTTATGCTTCCGGCTCGTATGTTGTGTGGAATTGTGAGCGGATAACAATTTCACACAGGAA
ACAGCTATGACCATGATTACGCCAAGCTATTTAGGTGACACTATAGAATACTCAAGCTATGCATCAAGCT
TGGTACCGAGCTCGGATCCACTAGTAACGGCCGCCAGTGTGCTGGAATTCGCCCTTGCTAAAACTGGAGC
TGAATCTATCAGTTTGCTTGAGTTATGTCGAAATACGAACAGAAAACAAGCTGCCGCAAAGTTCTACAGC
TTCTTGGTTCTTAAAAAGCAGCAAGCTATTGAGCTGACACAGGAAGAACCGTACAGTGACATCATCGCAA
CACCTGGACCAAGGTTCCATATTATAGGATCCGGTGCAGGCGCCAAGGAGAAGAGTGCTTGTCCTAAAGA
TCCAGCCAAACCTCCGGCCAAGGCACAAGTTGTGGGATGGCCACCGGTGAGATCATACCGGAAGAACGTG
ATGGTTTCCTGCCAAAAATCAAGCGGTGGCCCGGAGGCGGCGGCGTTCGTGAAGGTATCAATGGACGGAG
CACCGTACTTGAGGAAAATCGATTTGAGGATGTATAAAGCTAGCATGGTGAGCAAGGGCGAGGAGCTGTT
CACCGGGGTGGTGCCCATCCTGGTCGAGCTGGACGGCGACGTAAACGGCCACAAGTTCAGCGTCCGCGGC
GAGGGCGAGGGCGATGCCACCAACGGCAAGCTGACCCTGAAGTTCATCTGCACCACCGGCAAGCTGCCCG
TGCCCTGGCCCACCCTCGTGACCACCTTCGGCTACGGCGTGGCCTGCTTCAGCCGCTACCCCGACCACAT
GAAGCAGCACGACTTCTTCAAGTCCGCCATGCCCGAAGGCTACGTCCAGGAGCGCACCATCTCTTTCAAG
GACGACGGTACCTACAAGACCCGCGCCGAGGTGAAGTTCGAGGGCGACACCCTGGTGAACCGCATCGAGC
TGAAGGGCATCGACTTCAAGGAGGACGGCAACATCCTGGGGCACAAGCTGGAGTACAACTTCAACAGCCA
CAACGTCTATATCACGGCCGACAAGCAGAAGAACGGCATCAAGGCTAACTTCAAGATCCGCCACAACGTT
GAGGACGGCAGCGTGCAGCTCGCCGACCACTACCAGCAGAACACCCCCATCGGCGACGGCCCCGTGCTGC
TGCCCGACAACCACTACCTGAGCCATCAGTCCAAGCTGAGCAAAGACCCCAACGAGAAGCGCGATCACAT
GGTCCTGCTGGAGTTCGTGACCGCCGCCGGGATTACACATGGCATGGACGAGCTGTACAAGTAATCTAGA
TAACTGATCATAATCAGCCATACCACATTTGTAGAGGTTTTACTTGCTTTAAAAAACCTCCCACACCTCC
CCCTGAACCTGAAACATAAAATGAATGCAATTGTTGTTGTTAACTTGTTTATTGCAGCTTATAATGGTTA
CAAATAAAGCAATAGCATCACAAATTTCACAAATAAAGCATTTTTTTCACTGCATTCTAGTTGTGGTTTG
TCCAAACTCATCAATGTATCTTAACGCGTAAATTGTAAGCGTTAATATTTTGTTAAAATTCGCGTTAAAT
TTTTGTTAAATCAGCTCATTTTTTAACCAATAGGCCGAAATCGGCAAAATCCCTTATAAATCAAAAGAAT
AGACCGAGATAGGGT
[37 nt withheld, positions 1836-1872]
AAAGAACGTGGACTCCAACGTCAAAGG
[49 nt withheld, positions 1900-1948]
T
[91 nt withheld, positions 1950-2040]
G
[124 nt withheld, positions 2042-2165]
CAGGTGGCACTTTTCGGGGAAATGTGCGCGGAACCCCTATTTGTTTATTTTTCTAAATACATTCAAATAT
GTATCCGCTCATGAGACAATAACCCTGATAAATGCTTCAATAATATTGAAAAAGGAAGAGTCCTGAGGCG
GAAAGAACCAGCTGTGGAATGTGTGTCAGTTAGGGTGTGGAAAGTCCCCAGGCTCCCCAGCAGGCAGAAG
TATGCAAAGCATGCATCTCAATTAGTCAGCAACCAGGTGTGGAAAGTCCCCAGGCTCCCCAGCAGGCAGA
AGTATGCAAAGCATGCATCTCAATTAGTCAGCAACCATAGTCCCGCCCCTAACTCCGCCCATCCCGCCCC
TAACTCCGCCCAGTTCCGCCCATTCTCCGCCCCATGGCTGACTAATTTTTTTTATTTATGCAGAGGCCGA
GGCCGCCTCGGCCTCTGAGCTATTCCAGAAGTAGTGAGGAGGCTTTTTTGGAGGCCTAGGCTTTTGCAAA
GATCGATCAAGAGACAGGATGAGGATCGTTTCGCATGATTGAACAAGATGGATTGCACGCAGGTTCTCCG
GCCGCTTGGGTGGAGAGGCTATTCGGCTATGACTGGGCACAACAGACAATCGGCTGCTCTGATGCCGCCG
TGTTCCGGCTGTCAGCGCAGGGGCGCCCGGTTCTTTTTGTCAAGACCGACCTGTCCGGTGCCCTGAATGA
ACTGCAAGACGAGGCAGCGCGGCTATCGTGGCTGGCCACGACGGGCGTTCCTTGCGCAGCTGTGCTCGAC
GTTGTCACTGAAGCGGGAAGGGACTGGCTGCTATTGGGCGAAGTGCCGGGGCAGGATCTCCTGTCATCTC
ACCTTGCTCCTGCCGAGAAAGTATCCATCATGGCTGATGCAATGCGGCGGCTGCATACGCTTGATCCGGC
TACCTGCCCATTCGACCACCAAGCGAAACATCGCATCGAGCGAGCACGTACTCGGATGGAAGCCGGTCTT
GTCGATCAGGATGATCTGGACGAAGAGCATCAGGGGCTCGCGCCAGCCGAACTGTTCGCCAGGCTCAAGG
CGAGCATGCCCGACGGCGAGGATCTCGTCGTGACCCATGGCGATGCCTGCTTGCCGAATATCATGGTGGA
AAATGGCCGCTTTTCTGGATTCATCGACTGTGGCCGGCTGGGTGTGGCGGACCGCTATCAGGACATAGCG
TTGGCTACCCGTGATATTGCTGAAGAGCTTGGCGGCGAATGGGCTGACCGCTTCCTCGTGCTTTACGGTA
TCGCCGCTCCCGATTCGCAGCGCATCGCCTTCTATCGCCTTCTTGACGAGTTCTTCTGAGCGGGACTCTG
GGGTTCGAAATGACCGACCAAGCGACGCCCAACCTGCCATCACGAGATTTCGATTCCACCGCCGCCTTCT
ATGAAAGGTTGGGCTTCGGAATCGTTTTCCGGGACGCCGGCTGGATGATCCTCCAGCGCGGGGATCTCAT
GCTGGAGTTCTTCGCCCACCCTAGGGGGAGGCTAACTGAAACACGGAAGGAGACAATACCGGAAGGAACC
CGCGCTATGACGGCAATAAAAAGACAGAATAAAACGCACGGTGTTGGGTCGTTGGATCCGGTACCCAGCT
TTTGTTCCCTTTAGTGAGGGTTAATTGCGCGCAGCTAGAAGCATTATAGCTAGTGTTTGATTCACTAGTG
CTTACAAATTGCCCCCATGTGTAGGGGACACAGAACCCTTTGAGAAAACTTAGATTTTTGTCTGTACAAA
GTCTTTGCCTTTTTCCTTCTTCATTTTTTTCCAGTACATTAAATTTGTCAATTTCATCTTTGAGGGAAAG
GGCGAATTCTGCAGATATCCATCACACTGGCGGCCGCTCGAGCATGCATCTAGAGGGCCCAATTCGCCCT
ATAGTGAGTCGTATTACAATTCACTGGCCGTCGTTTTACAACGTCGTGACTGGGAAAACCCTGGCGTTAC
CCAACTTAATCGCCTTGCAGCACATCCCCCTTTCGCCAGCTGGCGTAATAGCGAAGAGGCCCGCACCGAT
CGCCCTTCCCAACAGTTGCGCAGCCTATACGTACGGCAGTTTAAGGTTTACACCTATAAAAGAGAGAGCC
GTTATCGTCTGTTTGTGGATGTACAGAGTGATATTATTGACACGCCGGGGCGACGGATGGTGATCCCCCT
GGCCAGTGCACGTCTGCTGTCAGATAAAGTCTCCCGTGAACTTTACCCGGTGGTGCATATCGGGGATGAA
AGCTGGCGCATGATGACCACCGATATGGCCAGTGTGCCGGTCTCCGTTATCGGGGAAGAAGTGGCTGATC
TCAGCCACCGCGAAAATGACATCAAAAACGCCATTAACCTGATGTTCTGGGGAATATAAATGTCAGGCAT
GAGATTATCAAAAAGGATCTTCACCTAGATCCTTTTCACGTAGAAAGCCAGTCCGCAGAAACGGTGCTGA
CCCCGGATGAATGTCAGCTACTGGGCTATCTGGACAAGGGAAAACGCAAGCGCAAAGAGAAAGCAGGTAG
CTTGCAGTGGGCTTACATGGCGATAGCTAGACTGGGCGGTTTTATGGACAGCAAGCGAACCGGAATTGCC
AGCTGGGGCGCCCTCTGGTAAGGTTGGGAAGCCCTGCAAAGTAAACTGGATGGCTTTCTTGCCGCCAAGG
ATCTGATGGCGCAGGGGATCAAGCTCTGATCAAGAGACAGGATGAGGATCGTTTCGCATGATTGAACAAG
ATGGATTGCACGCAGGTTCTCCGGCCGCTTGGGTGGAGAGGCTATTCGGCTATGACTGGGCACAACAGAC
AATCGGCTGCTCTGATGCCGCCGTGTTCCGGCTGTCAGCGCAGGGGCGCCCGGTTCTTTTTGTCAAGACC
GACCTGTCCGGTGCCCTGAATGAACTGCAAGACGAGGCAGCGCGGCTATCGTGGCTGGCCACGACGGGCG
TTCCTTGCGCAGCTGTGCTCGACGTTGTCACTGAAGCGGGAAGGGACTGGCTGCTATTGGGCGAAGTGCC
GGGGCAGGATCTCCTGTCATCTCACCTTGCTCCTGCCGAGAAAGTATCCATCATGGCTGATGCAATGCGG
CGGCTGCATACGCTTGATCCGGCTACCTGCCCATTCGACCACCAAGCGAAACATCGCATCGAGCGAGCAC
GTACTCGGATGGAAGCCGGTCTTGTCGATCAGGATGATCTGGACGAAGAGCATCAGGGGCTCGCGCCAGC
CGAACTGTTCGCCAGGCTCAAGGCGAGCATGCCCGACGGCGAGGATCTCGTCGTGACCCATGGCGATGCC
TGCTTGCCGAATATCATGGTGGAAAATGGCCGCTTTTCTGGATTCATCGACTGTGGCCGGCTGGGTGTGG
CGGACCGCTATCAGGACATAGCGTTGGCTACCCGTGATATTGCTGAAGAGCTTGGCGGCGAATGGGCTGA
CCGCTTCCTCGTGCTTTACGGTATCGCCGCTCCCGATTCGCAGCGCATCGCCTTCTATCGCCTTCTTGAC
GAGTTCTTCTGAATTATTAACGCTTACAATTTCCTGATGCGGTATTTTCTCCTTACGCATCTGTGCGGTA
TTTCACACCGCATCAGGTGGCACTTTTCGGGGAAATGTGCGCGGAACCCCTATTTGTTTATTTTTCTAAA
TACATTCAAATATGTATCCGCTCATGAGACAATAACCCTGATAAATGCTTCAATAATAGCACGTGAGGAG
GGCCACCATGGCCAAGTTGACCAGTGCCGTTCCGGTGCTCACCGCGCGCGACGTCGCCGGAGCGGTCGAG
TTCTGGACCGACCGGCTCGGGTTCTCCCGGGACTTCGTGGAGGACGACTTCGCCGGTGTGGTCCGGGACG
ACGTGACCCTGTTCATCAGCGCGGTCCAGGACCAGGTGGTGCCGGACAACACCCTGGCCTGGGTGTGGGT
GCGCGGCCTGGACGAGCTGTACGCCGAGTGGTCGGAGGTCGTGTCCACGAACTTCCGGGACGCCTCCGGG
CCGGCCATGACCGAGATCGGCGAGCAGCCGTGGGGGCGGGAGTTCGCCCTGCGCGACCCGGCCGGCAACT
GCGTGCACTTCGTGGCCGAGGAGCAGGACTGACACGTGCTAAAACTTCATTTTTAATTTAAAAGGATCTA
GGTGAAGATCCTTTTTGATAATCTCATGACCAAAATCCCTTAACGTGAGTTTTCGTTCCACTGAGCGTCA
GACCCCGTAGAAAAGATCAAAGGATCTTCTTGAGATCCTTTTTTTCTGCGCGTAATCTGCTGCTTGCAAA
CAAAAAAACCACCGCTACCAGCGGTGGTTTGTTTGCCGGATCAAGAGCTACCAACTCTTTTTCCGAAGGT
AACTGGCTTCAGCAGAGCGCAGATACCAAATACTGTTCTTCTAGTGTAGCCGTAGTTAGGCCACCACTTC
AAGAACTCTGTAGCACCGCCTACATACCTCGCTCTGCTAATCCTGTTACCAGTGGCTGCTGCCAGTGGCG
ATAAGTCGTGTCTTACCGGGTTGGACTCAAGACGATAGTTACCGGATAAGGCGCAGCGGTCGGGCTGAAC
GGGGGGTTCGTGCACACAGCCCAGCTTGGAGCGAACGACCTACACCGAACTGAGATACCTACAGCGTGAG
CTATGAGAAAGCGCCACGCTTCCCGAAGGGAGAAAGGCGGACAGGTATCCGGTAAGCGGCAGGGTCGGAA
CAGGAGAGCGCACGAGGGAGCTTCCAGGGGGAAACGCCTGGTATCTTTATAGTCCTGTCGGGTTTCGCCA
CCTCTGACTTGAGCGTCGATTTTTGTGATGCTCGTCAGGGGGGCGGAGCCTATGGAAAAACGCCAGCAAC
GCGGCCTTTTTACGGTTCCTGGCCTTTTGCTGGCCTTTTGCTCACATGTTCTTTCCTGCGTTATCCCCTG
ATTCTGTGGATAACCGTATTACCGCCTTTGAGTGAGCTGATACCGCTCGCCGCAGCCGAACGACCGAGCG
CAGCGAGTCAGTGAGCGAGGAAGCGGAAG
