LOCUS       Exported 7165 bp ds-DNA circular SYN 24-FEB-2020
DEFINITION  Parental vector for TOPO(R) cloning of blunt PCR products.
ACCESSION   .
VERSION     .
KEYWORDS    RAD21-mAID-Clover in pCR
SOURCE      synthetic DNA construct
  ORGANISM  synthetic DNA construct
REFERENCE   1 (bases 1 to 7165)
  AUTHORS   Invitrogen (Life Technologies)
  TITLE     Direct Submission
  JOURNAL   Exported Monday, Feb 24, 2020 from SnapGene 5.0.7
            https://www.snapgene.com
FEATURES             Location/Qualifiers
     source          1..7165
                     /organism="synthetic DNA construct"
                     /lab_host="Escherichia coli"
                     /mol_type="other DNA"
     protein_bind    107..128
                     /label=CAP binding site
                     /bound_moiety="E. coli catabolite activator protein"
                     /note="CAP binding activates transcription in the presence
                     of cAMP."
                     /note="color: #31849b"
     promoter        143..173
                     /label=lac promoter
                     /note="promoter for the E. coli lac operon"
                     /note="This forward directional feature has 3 segments: 1:
                     143 .. 148 / #ffffff / -35 2: 149 .. 166 / #ffffff 3: 167
                     .. 173 / #ffffff / -10"
     protein_bind    181..197
                     /label=lac operator
                     /bound_moiety="lac repressor encoded by lacI"
                     /note="The lac repressor binds to the lac operator to
                     inhibit transcription in E. coli. This inhibition can be
                     relieved by adding lactose or
                     isopropyl-beta-D-thiogalactopyranoside (IPTG)."
                     /note="color: #31849b"
     primer_bind     205..221
                     /label=M13 rev
                     /note="common sequencing primer, one of multiple similar
                     variants"
                     /note="color: #a020f0; direction: RIGHT"
     promoter        239..257
                     /label=SP6 promoter
                     /note="promoter for bacteriophage SP6 RNA polymerase"
                     /note="color: #ffffff; direction: RIGHT"
     misc_feature    337..516
                     /label=RAD21 homology
     arm             1
                     /note="color: #ff99cc"
     CDS             535..738
                     /codon_start=1
                     /label=mAID
                     /note="note=""direct strand
                     translation""translation=""KEKSACPKDPAKPPAKAQVVGWPPVRSYRKNV
                     MVSCQKSSGGPEAAAFVKVSMDGAPYLRKIDLRMYK"""
                     /note="color: #0080ff"
                     /translation="KEKSACPKDPAKPPAKAQVVGWPPVRSYRKNVMVSCQKSSGGPEA
                     AAFVKVSMDGAPYLRKIDLRMYK"
     CDS             745..1461
                     /codon_start=1
                     /product="bright green-yellow fluorescent protein derived
                     from GFP (Lam et al., 2012)"
                     /label=Clover
                     /note="This feature has 3 segments: 1: 745 .. 747 / #05fd14
                     2: 748 .. 750 / #05fd14 / 1a 3: 751 .. 1461 / #05fd14"
                     /translation="MVSKGEELFTGVVPILVELDGDVNGHKFSVRGEGEGDATNGKLTL
                     KFICTTGKLPVPWPTLVTTFGYGVACFSRYPDHMKQHDFFKSAMPEGYVQERTISFKDD
                     GTYKTRAEVKFEGDTLVNRIELKGIDFKEDGNILGHKLEYNFNSHNVYITADKQKNGIK
                     ANFKIRHNVEDGSVQLADHYQQNTPIGDGPVLLPDNHYLSHQSKLSKDPNEKRDHMVLL
                     EFVTAAGITHGMDELYK"
     primer_bind     complement(1304..1323)
                     /label=(534) GFP
     seq             3
                     /note="color: black; sequence: GGGGCCGTCGCCGATGGGGG"
     polyA_signal    1582..1703
                     /label=SV40 poly(A) signal
                     /note="SV40 polyadenylation signal"
                     /note="color: #a6acb3"
     rep_origin      complement(1710..2165)
                     /direction=LEFT
                     /label=f1 ori
                     /note="f1 bacteriophage origin of replication; arrow
                     indicates direction of (+) strand synthesis"
                     /note="color: #ffff00"
     promoter        2192..2296
                     /gene="bla"
                     /label=AmpR promoter
                     /note="color: #ffffff; direction: RIGHT"
     promoter        2298..2655
                     /label=SV40 promoter
                     /note="SV40 enhancer and early promoter"
                     /note="color: #ffffff; direction: RIGHT"
     rep_origin      2506..2641
                     /label=SV40 ori
                     /note="SV40 origin of replication"
                     /note="color: #ffff00"
     CDS             2690..3484
                     /codon_start=1
                     /gene="aph(3')-II (or nptII)"
                     /product="aminoglycoside phosphotransferase from Tn5"
                     /label=NeoR/KanR
                     /note="confers resistance to neomycin, kanamycin, and G418
                     (Geneticin(R))"
                     /note="color: #ccffcc"
                     /translation="MIEQDGLHAGSPAAWVERLFGYDWAQQTIGCSDAAVFRLSAQGRP
                     VLFVKTDLSGALNELQDEAARLSWLATTGVPCAAVLDVVTEAGRDWLLLGEVPGQDLLS
                     SHLAPAEKVSIMADAMRRLHTLDPATCPFDHQAKHRIERARTRMEAGLVDQDDLDEEHQ
                     GLAPAELFARLKASMPDGEDLVVTHGDACLPNIMVENGRFSGFIDCGRLGVADRYQDIA
                     LATRDIAEELGGEWADRFLVLYGIAAPDSQRIAFYRLLDEFF"
     primer_bind     3147..3166
                     /label=(877) KanNeoR F3
                     /note="color: black; sequence: tcgatcaggatgatctggac"
     promoter        complement(3783..3801)
                     /label=T3 promoter
                     /note="promoter for bacteriophage T3 RNA polymerase"
                     /note="color: #ffffff; direction: LEFT"
     misc_feature    3808..3982
                     /label=RAD21 homology arm
                     /note="color: #ff99cc"
     promoter        complement(4053..4071)
                     /label=T7 promoter
                     /note="promoter for bacteriophage T7 RNA polymerase"
                     /note="color: #ffffff; direction: LEFT"
     primer_bind     complement(4078..4094)
                     /label=M13 fwd
                     /note="common sequencing primer, one of multiple similar
                     variants"
                     /note="color: #a020f0; direction: LEFT"
     CDS             4232..4534
                     /codon_start=1
                     /gene="ccdB"
                     /product="CcdB, a bacterial toxin that poisons DNA gyrase"
                     /label=ccdB
                     /note="Plasmids containing the ccdB gene cannot be
                     propagated in standard E. coli strains."
                     /note="color: #993366"
                     /translation="QFKVYTYKRESRYRLFVDVQSDIIDTPGRRMVIPLASARLLSDKV
                     SRELYPVVHIGDESWRMMTTDMASVPVSVIGEEVADLSHRENDIKNAINLMFWGI"
     CDS             4883..5677
                     /codon_start=1
                     /gene="aph(3')-II (or nptII)"
                     /product="aminoglycoside phosphotransferase from Tn5"
                     /label=NeoR/KanR
                     /note="confers resistance to neomycin, kanamycin, and G418
                     (Geneticin(R))"
                     /note="color: #ccffcc"
                     /translation="MIEQDGLHAGSPAAWVERLFGYDWAQQTIGCSDAAVFRLSAQGRP
                     VLFVKTDLSGALNELQDEAARLSWLATTGVPCAAVLDVVTEAGRDWLLLGEVPGQDLLS
                     SHLAPAEKVSIMADAMRRLHTLDPATCPFDHQAKHRIERARTRMEAGLVDQDDLDEEHQ
                     GLAPAELFARLKASMPDGEDLVVTHGDACLPNIMVENGRFSGFIDCGRLGVADRYQDIA
                     LATRDIAEELGGEWADRFLVLYGIAAPDSQRIAFYRLLDEFF"
     primer_bind     5340..5359
                     /label=(877) KanNeoR F3
                     /note="color: black; sequence: tcgatcaggatgatctggac"
     CDS             5884..6258
                     /codon_start=1
                     /gene="Sh ble from Streptoalloteichus hindustanus"
                     /product="antibiotic-binding protein"
                     /label=BleoR
                     /note="confers resistance to bleomycin, phleomycin, and
                     Zeocin(TM)"
                     /note="color: #ccffcc"
                     /translation="MAKLTSAVPVLTARDVAGAVEFWTDRLGFSRDFVEDDFAGVVRDD
                     VTLFISAVQDQVVPDNTLAWVWVRGLDELYAEWSEVVSTNFRDASGPAMTEIGEQPWGR
                     EFALRDPAGNCVHFVAEEQD"
     rep_origin      6396..6984
                     /direction=RIGHT
                     /label=ori
                     /note="high-copy-number ColE1/pMB1/pBR322/pUC origin of
                     replication"
                     /note="color: #ffff00"
ORIGIN
        1 agcgcccaat acgcaaaccg cctctccccg cgcgttggcc gattcattaa tgcagctggc
       61 acgacaggtt tcccgactgg aaagcgggca gtgagcgcaa cgcaattaat gtgagttagc
      121 tcactcatta ggcaccccag gctttacact ttatgcttcc ggctcgtatg ttgtgtggaa
      181 ttgtgagcgg ataacaattt cacacaggaa acagctatga ccatgattac gccaagctat
      241 ttaggtgaca ctatagaata ctcaagctat gcatcaagct tggtaccgag ctcggatcca
      301 ctagtaacgg ccgccagtgt gctggaattc gcccttgcta aaactggagc tgaatctatc
      361 agtttgcttg agttatgtcg aaatacgaac agaaaacaag ctgccgcaaa gttctacagc
      421 ttcttggttc ttaaaaagca gcaagctatt gagctgacac aggaagaacc gtacagtgac
      481 atcatcgcaa cacctggacc aaggttccat attataggat ccggtgcagg cgccaaggag
      541 aagagtgctt gtcctaaaga tccagccaaa cctccggcca aggcacaagt tgtgggatgg
      601 ccaccggtga gatcataccg gaagaacgtg atggtttcct gccaaaaatc aagcggtggc
      661 ccggaggcgg cggcgttcgt gaaggtatca atggacggag caccgtactt gaggaaaatc
      721 gatttgagga tgtataaagc tagcatggtg agcaagggcg aggagctgtt caccggggtg
      781 gtgcccatcc tggtcgagct ggacggcgac gtaaacggcc acaagttcag cgtccgcggc
      841 gagggcgagg gcgatgccac caacggcaag ctgaccctga agttcatctg caccaccggc
      901 aagctgcccg tgccctggcc caccctcgtg accaccttcg gctacggcgt ggcctgcttc
      961 agccgctacc ccgaccacat gaagcagcac gacttcttca agtccgccat gcccgaaggc
     1021 tacgtccagg agcgcaccat ctctttcaag gacgacggta cctacaagac ccgcgccgag
     1081 gtgaagttcg agggcgacac cctggtgaac cgcatcgagc tgaagggcat cgacttcaag
     1141 gaggacggca acatcctggg gcacaagctg gagtacaact tcaacagcca caacgtctat
     1201 atcacggccg acaagcagaa gaacggcatc aaggctaact tcaagatccg ccacaacgtt
     1261 gaggacggca gcgtgcagct cgccgaccac taccagcaga acacccccat cggcgacggc
     1321 cccgtgctgc tgcccgacaa ccactacctg agccatcagt ccaagctgag caaagacccc
     1381 aacgagaagc gcgatcacat ggtcctgctg gagttcgtga ccgccgccgg gattacacat
     1441 ggcatggacg agctgtacaa gtaatctaga taactgatca taatcagcca taccacattt
     1501 gtagaggttt tacttgcttt aaaaaacctc ccacacctcc ccctgaacct gaaacataaa
     1561 atgaatgcaa ttgttgttgt taacttgttt attgcagctt ataatggtta caaataaagc
     1621 aatagcatca caaatttcac aaataaagca tttttttcac tgcattctag ttgtggtttg
     1681 tccaaactca tcaatgtatc ttaacgcgta aattgtaagc gttaatattt tgttaaaatt
     1741 cgcgttaaat ttttgttaaa tcagctcatt ttttaaccaa taggccgaaa tcggcaaaat
     1801 cccttataaa tcaaaagaat agaccgagat agggttgagt gttgttccag tttggaacaa
     1861 gagtccacta ttaaagaacg tggactccaa cgtcaaaggn nnnnnnnnnn nnnnnnnnnn
     1921 nnnnnnnnnn nnnnnnnnnn nnnnnnnntn nnnnnnnnnn nnnnnnnnnn nnnnnnnnnn
     1981 nnnnnnnnnn nnnnnnnnnn nnnnnnnnnn nnnnnnnnnn nnnnnnnnnn nnnnnnnnnn
     2041 gnnnnnnnnn nnnnnnnnnn nnnnnnnnnn nnnnnnnnnn nnnnnnnnnn nnnnnnnnnn
     2101 nnnnnnnnnn nnnnnnnnnn nnnnnnnnnn nnnnnnnnnn nnnnnnnnnn nnnnnnnnnn
     2161 nnnnncaggt ggcacttttc ggggaaatgt gcgcggaacc cctatttgtt tatttttcta
     2221 aatacattca aatatgtatc cgctcatgag acaataaccc tgataaatgc ttcaataata
     2281 ttgaaaaagg aagagtcctg aggcggaaag aaccagctgt ggaatgtgtg tcagttaggg
     2341 tgtggaaagt ccccaggctc cccagcaggc agaagtatgc aaagcatgca tctcaattag
     2401 tcagcaacca ggtgtggaaa gtccccaggc tccccagcag gcagaagtat gcaaagcatg
     2461 catctcaatt agtcagcaac catagtcccg cccctaactc cgcccatccc gcccctaact
     2521 ccgcccagtt ccgcccattc tccgccccat ggctgactaa ttttttttat ttatgcagag
     2581 gccgaggccg cctcggcctc tgagctattc cagaagtagt gaggaggctt ttttggaggc
     2641 ctaggctttt gcaaagatcg atcaagagac aggatgagga tcgtttcgca tgattgaaca
     2701 agatggattg cacgcaggtt ctccggccgc ttgggtggag aggctattcg gctatgactg
     2761 ggcacaacag acaatcggct gctctgatgc cgccgtgttc cggctgtcag cgcaggggcg
     2821 cccggttctt tttgtcaaga ccgacctgtc cggtgccctg aatgaactgc aagacgaggc
     2881 agcgcggcta tcgtggctgg ccacgacggg cgttccttgc gcagctgtgc tcgacgttgt
     2941 cactgaagcg ggaagggact ggctgctatt gggcgaagtg ccggggcagg atctcctgtc
     3001 atctcacctt gctcctgccg agaaagtatc catcatggct gatgcaatgc ggcggctgca
     3061 tacgcttgat ccggctacct gcccattcga ccaccaagcg aaacatcgca tcgagcgagc
     3121 acgtactcgg atggaagccg gtcttgtcga tcaggatgat ctggacgaag agcatcaggg
     3181 gctcgcgcca gccgaactgt tcgccaggct caaggcgagc atgcccgacg gcgaggatct
     3241 cgtcgtgacc catggcgatg cctgcttgcc gaatatcatg gtggaaaatg gccgcttttc
     3301 tggattcatc gactgtggcc ggctgggtgt ggcggaccgc tatcaggaca tagcgttggc
     3361 tacccgtgat attgctgaag agcttggcgg cgaatgggct gaccgcttcc tcgtgcttta
     3421 cggtatcgcc gctcccgatt cgcagcgcat cgccttctat cgccttcttg acgagttctt
     3481 ctgagcggga ctctggggtt cgaaatgacc gaccaagcga cgcccaacct gccatcacga
     3541 gatttcgatt ccaccgccgc cttctatgaa aggttgggct tcggaatcgt tttccgggac
     3601 gccggctgga tgatcctcca gcgcggggat ctcatgctgg agttcttcgc ccaccctagg
     3661 gggaggctaa ctgaaacacg gaaggagaca ataccggaag gaacccgcgc tatgacggca
     3721 ataaaaagac agaataaaac gcacggtgtt gggtcgttgg atccggtacc cagcttttgt
     3781 tccctttagt gagggttaat tgcgcgcagc tagaagcatt atagctagtg tttgattcac
     3841 tagtgcttac aaattgcccc catgtgtagg ggacacagaa ccctttgaga aaacttagat
     3901 ttttgtctgt acaaagtctt tgcctttttc cttcttcatt tttttccagt acattaaatt
     3961 tgtcaatttc atctttgagg gaaagggcga attctgcaga tatccatcac actggcggcc
     4021 gctcgagcat gcatctagag ggcccaattc gccctatagt gagtcgtatt acaattcact
     4081 ggccgtcgtt ttacaacgtc gtgactggga aaaccctggc gttacccaac ttaatcgcct
     4141 tgcagcacat ccccctttcg ccagctggcg taatagcgaa gaggcccgca ccgatcgccc
     4201 ttcccaacag ttgcgcagcc tatacgtacg gcagtttaag gtttacacct ataaaagaga
     4261 gagccgttat cgtctgtttg tggatgtaca gagtgatatt attgacacgc cggggcgacg
     4321 gatggtgatc cccctggcca gtgcacgtct gctgtcagat aaagtctccc gtgaacttta
     4381 cccggtggtg catatcgggg atgaaagctg gcgcatgatg accaccgata tggccagtgt
     4441 gccggtctcc gttatcgggg aagaagtggc tgatctcagc caccgcgaaa atgacatcaa
     4501 aaacgccatt aacctgatgt tctggggaat ataaatgtca ggcatgagat tatcaaaaag
     4561 gatcttcacc tagatccttt tcacgtagaa agccagtccg cagaaacggt gctgaccccg
     4621 gatgaatgtc agctactggg ctatctggac aagggaaaac gcaagcgcaa agagaaagca
     4681 ggtagcttgc agtgggctta catggcgata gctagactgg gcggttttat ggacagcaag
     4741 cgaaccggaa ttgccagctg gggcgccctc tggtaaggtt gggaagccct gcaaagtaaa
     4801 ctggatggct ttctcgccgc caaggatctg atggcgcagg ggatcaagct ctgatcaaga
     4861 gacaggatga ggatcgtttc gcatgattga acaagatgga ttgcacgcag gttctccggc
     4921 cgcttgggtg gagaggctat tcggctatga ctgggcacaa cagacaatcg gctgctctga
     4981 tgccgccgtg ttccggctgt cagcgcaggg gcgcccggtt ctttttgtca agaccgacct
     5041 gtccggtgcc ctgaatgaac tgcaagacga ggcagcgcgg ctatcgtggc tggccacgac
     5101 gggcgttcct tgcgcagctg tgctcgacgt tgtcactgaa gcgggaaggg actggctgct
     5161 attgggcgaa gtgccggggc aggatctcct gtcatctcac cttgctcctg ccgagaaagt
     5221 atccatcatg gctgatgcaa tgcggcggct gcatacgctt gatccggcta cctgcccatt
     5281 cgaccaccaa gcgaaacatc gcatcgagcg agcacgtact cggatggaag ccggtcttgt
     5341 cgatcaggat gatctggacg aagagcatca ggggctcgcg ccagccgaac tgttcgccag
     5401 gctcaaggcg agcatgcccg acggcgagga tctcgtcgtg acccatggcg atgcctgctt
     5461 gccgaatatc atggtggaaa atggccgctt ttctggattc atcgactgtg gccggctggg
     5521 tgtggcggac cgctatcagg acatagcgtt ggctacccgt gatattgctg aagagcttgg
     5581 cggcgaatgg gctgaccgct tcctcgtgct ttacggtatc gccgctcccg attcgcagcg
     5641 catcgccttc tatcgccttc ttgacgagtt cttctgaatt attaacgctt acaatttcct
     5701 gatgcggtat tttctcctta cgcatctgtg cggtatttca caccgcatac aggtggcact
     5761 tttcggggaa atgtgcgcgg aacccctatt tgtttatttt tctaaataca ttcaaatatg
     5821 tatccgctca tgagacaata accctgataa atgcttcaat aatagcacgt gaggagggcc
     5881 accatggcca agttgaccag tgccgttccg gtgctcaccg cgcgcgacgt cgccggagcg
     5941 gtcgagttct ggaccgaccg gctcgggttc tcccgggact tcgtggagga cgacttcgcc
     6001 ggtgtggtcc gggacgacgt gaccctgttc atcagcgcgg tccaggacca ggtggtgccg
     6061 gacaacaccc tggcctgggt gtgggtgcgc ggcctggacg agctgtacgc cgagtggtcg
     6121 gaggtcgtgt ccacgaactt ccgggacgcc tccgggccgg ccatgaccga gatcggcgag
     6181 cagccgtggg ggcgggagtt cgccctgcgc gacccggccg gcaactgcgt gcacttcgtg
     6241 gccgaggagc aggactgaca cgtgctaaaa cttcattttt aatttaaaag gatctaggtg
     6301 aagatccttt ttgataatct catgaccaaa atcccttaac gtgagttttc gttccactga
     6361 gcgtcagacc ccgtagaaaa gatcaaagga tcttcttgag atcctttttt tctgcgcgta
     6421 atctgctgct tgcaaacaaa aaaaccaccg ctaccagcgg tggtttgttt gccggatcaa
     6481 gagctaccaa ctctttttcc gaaggtaact ggcttcagca gagcgcagat accaaatact
     6541 gtccttctag tgtagccgta gttaggccac cacttcaaga actctgtagc accgcctaca
     6601 tacctcgctc tgctaatcct gttaccagtg gctgctgcca gtggcgataa gtcgtgtctt
     6661 accgggttgg actcaagacg atagttaccg gataaggcgc agcggtcggg ctgaacgggg
     6721 ggttcgtgca cacagcccag cttggagcga acgacctaca ccgaactgag atacctacag
     6781 cgtgagctat gagaaagcgc cacgcttccc gaagggagaa aggcggacag gtatccggta
     6841 agcggcaggg tcggaacagg agagcgcacg agggagcttc cagggggaaa cgcctggtat
     6901 ctttatagtc ctgtcgggtt tcgccacctc tgacttgagc gtcgattttt gtgatgctcg
     6961 tcaggggggc ggagcctatg gaaaaacgcc agcaacgcgg cctttttacg gttcctgggc
     7021 ttttgctggc cttttgctca catgttcttt cctgcgttat cccctgattc tgtggataac
     7081 cgtattaccg cctttgagtg agctgatacc gctcgccgca gccgaacgac cgagcgcagc
     7141 gagtcagtga gcgaggaagc ggaag
//
